>Addgene plasmid #19208 | pBS Calnexin | addgene partial sequence | sequence record 25007 | T3 5'-GCAATTAACCCTCACTAAAGG-3'
GGCTCCCGCGGTGGCGGCCGCTCTAGAACTAGTGGATCCCCCGGGCTGCAGGAATTCGGCACGAGGCGTG
ATGACTGGGATGAGGATGCTCCTGCAAAGATAGCAGATGAAAATGCTGTGAAACCAGAGGGCTGGCTGGA
TGATGAGCCAGAATATGTAGCAGACCCTGATGCTGAGAAGCCTGAAGATTGGGATGAGGATATGGATGGT
GAATGGGAAGCACCTCAGATTGCAAATCCGAAATGTGAATCAGCTCCTGGCTGCGGTACCTGGCAGCGAC
CGATGATTGACAATCCAAACTACAAGGGCAAATGGAAACCACCTATGATTGATAATGTCAACTATCAGGG
GATATGGAAACCCAGGAAGATCCCAAACCCAGATTTCTTTGAAGACTTGGAGCCTTTCAAGATGACTCCC
TTCAGTGCTGTGGGACTTGAGCTATGGTCAATGACTTCTGATATCTTTTTTGACAACTTTATCATCTGTA
CTGAAAGAGCTGTGGCTGATGATTGGGCTAATGATGGATGGGGACTGAAAAAGGCAGCTGATGGTGCTGC
AGAGCCTGGTGTTGTGGGCCAGATGATGGCAGCTGCTGAAGAGCGTCCTTGGCTTTGGGTAGTGTACATC
CTCATTGTGGCTTTCCCAGTGTCCCTTGGTGGCCCNTTTTCTGCCTNGNCTGGANANAACCNACCCNAAG
TGCNGCNCANTACAAAAAAGNACTGATGCTCCTCANCCCTGATGTGGTGANNTNTGATAGACAGGACCAA
AAAGACANAGGAGACAGGGAGAAGA
