[The description below was written by a language model from this plasmid's Addgene catalogue record.]
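Description:
pBS Calnexin is a pBluescript-based cloning plasmid (Stratagene backbone, about 3 kb without insert) carrying a chicken (Gallus gallus) calnexin (CANX) sequence. It is maintained in E. coli as a high-copy plasmid under ampicillin selection. Although it is catalogued as a bacterial expression vector, pBluescript is a general-purpose phagemid for cloning and in vitro transcription rather than a dedicated protein-expression system. No feature table is provided, so individual backbone elements cannot be confirmed from the record.

The insert was placed between XhoI at the 5′ end and EcoRI at the 3′ end of the polylinker, and the record does not say whether either site survived cloning. Its length is also not stated, nor whether it is a full-length coding sequence or a partial cDNA fragment. T3 and T7 are listed as the flanking sequencing primers, consistent with the standard pBluescript layout in which opposing T3 and T7 phage promoters sit on either side of the multiple cloning site, so that RNA can be transcribed from either strand of a linearised template.

The depositor's only comment labels the plasmid as a numbered probe, and the associated study concerns molecular subdomains of the perichondrium and periosteum and their influence on gene expression in chondrocytes. This suggests the construct serves as a template for riboprobes to detect calnexin transcripts in chick skeletal tissue, for example by in situ hybridisation, though the record does not state this use or which polymerase yields the antisense strand. "Alpha-1 collagen" appears among the alternative names. It does not correspond to calnexin and may be an annotation error.
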