Addgene plasmid #19208: pBS Calnexin
Depositing lab: Cliff Tabin. Depositing organization: Harvard Medical School. Publication: Identification of unique molecular subdomains in the perichondrium and periosteum and their role in regulating gene expression in the underlying chondrocytes. Bandyopadhyay A, Kubilus JK, Crochiere ML, Linsenmayer TF, Tabin CJ. Dev Biol. 2008 Sep 1;321(1):162-74. doi: 10.1016/j.ydbio.2008.06.012. Epub 2008 Jun 16. PubMed 18602913.
Backbone
  Vector backbone: pBluescript
  Backbone manufacturer: Stratagene
  Backbone size w/o insert (bp): 3000
  Vector type: Bacterial Expression
Growth in bacteria
  Bacterial resistance: Ampicillin, 100 μg/mL
  Growth temperature: 37°C
  Growth strain: DH5alpha
  Copy number: High Copy
Gene/Insert
  Gene/Insert name: Calnexin (alt names: Alpha-1 collagen; CANX)
  Species: G. gallus (chicken)
  Entrez Gene: CANX
  Cloning method: Restriction Enzyme; 5′ cloning site XhoI (unknown if destroyed); 3′ cloning site EcoRI (unknown if destroyed)
  Sequencing primers: 5′ T3; 3′ T7
Terms and licenses: Academic/Nonprofit Terms; Industry Terms: Not Available to Industry
Depositor comments: Probe 2_11
How to cite: pBS Calnexin was a gift from Cliff Tabin (Addgene plasmid # 19208 ; http://n2t.net/addgene:19208 ; RRID:Addgene_19208)
